>Addgene plasmid #29585 | tol2-mpx-mCherry | addgene partial sequence | sequence record 35033 | 29585 with mCherry-R
CTCGCCTCGCCCTCGATCTCGAACTCGTGGCCGTTCACGGAGCCCTCCATGTGCACCTTGAAGCGCATGA
ACTCCTTGATGATGGCCATGTTATCCTCCTCGCCCTTGCTCACCATGGTGGCGGATCCCTAAAAACACAT
ATTGAGACATTTATAGAGTAAACACATAACATGCATTGTTTATGAATAGTAACAATAGTACATAAAATGT
ACTGCTTATGCAGAAAATGTGTTAAATGTGTGAAAATATTATACAAGGTTTTATAAATTGTTATAAAATT
TTAAAAGATAATATCGATGGATTTAAACACAATTTTAAAAACTAGTCAAATGTCTGTTAAATTTTGCAGT
AAATCCACTAAAATGTGTTTGCATTTGCAATCAGCACCACACAGATAAACCATAACAGCATTTAATCATG
CAATCAAATTATGAAAAATAATAAAAAGTTTCAAATAGCATTTTTTTTACCAGTAAAACATGCGTGTCTC
AGGCTCACTGGTTCTGGACTTGAAGCTCAGAGTAAGTTGTGCTGAATGTATGCAGCGGCTGCTCTTTTAA
ACCATCCCTCATCTTTAGTCTGCTGAGCATCATTGGGGGAGTTTCTGGTGGTTTACTTCCTTTTTCCTTT
TCATTTACCATATGTGGTGCTTATTTTATTGATTTATTGAAGTTGACAATCTGACATTCATTCACTCATC
CAGACTCAACATTACAGGAATTCATATGCACACAAAAAAAAATCATACCATTAAAATGAAAGATTGCACA
ATGTTCACCTTTAAATAAAACGATTCAGAATCATATTGGAGTAAGTGTCTTTGTAGATACATTACAAGTC
TAGTTTTA
