[The description below was written by a language model from this plasmid's Addgene catalogue record.]
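Description:
tol2-mpx-mCherry is a zebrafish expression plasmid built on a Tol2 transposon backbone of about 3 kb that carries an insert of roughly 8.7 kb, for a total of around 11.7 kb. It is propagated in bacteria under ampicillin selection. The record lists the copy number as unknown and does not specify the origin of replication. A recombination-deficient bacterial host is specified for growth, which is commonly done for large or repeat-containing constructs prone to rearrangement.

The payload, mpx-mCherry, places the red fluorescent protein mCherry under control of the mpx promoter. The depositor describes mpx as a promoter for neutrophil expression and notes that it was called zMPO in the associated publication. Given the insert size and the small mCherry coding sequence, most of the 8.7 kb is presumably promoter and regulatory sequence. The record does not break down the insert, and it does not name any polyadenylation signal or other accessory elements. In Tol2 vectors, the expression cassette generally sits between the transposon's terminal sequences. When Tol2 transposase is supplied in early embryos, the cassette can be excised from the plasmid and integrated into the genome, giving either mosaic transient expression or stable germline transgenic lines.

The construct labels neutrophils with red fluorescence in live zebrafish. This fits the associated study of neutrophil motility, protrusion and polarity in vivo. It can mark neutrophils for live imaging or serve as a fluorescent control alongside other mpx-driven constructs. No feature table was provided, so element positions and orientations cannot be confirmed.
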