Addgene plasmid #29585: tol2-mpx-mCherry
Depositing lab: Anna Huttenlocher. Depositing organization: University of Wisconsin, Madison. Publication: Differential regulation of protrusion and polarity by PI3K during neutrophil motility in live zebrafish. Yoo SK, Deng Q, Cavnar PJ, Wu YI, Hahn KM, Huttenlocher A. Dev Cell. 2010 Feb 16. 18(2):226-36. 10.1016/j.devcel.2009.11.015 PubMed 20159593.
Backbone
  Vector backbone: tol2
  Backbone size w/o insert (bp): 3000
  Vector type: zebrafish expression
Growth in bacteria
  Bacterial resistance: Ampicillin, 100 μg/mL
  Growth temperature: 30°C
  Growth strain: Stbl3
  Growth instructions: stbl3 @ 30 degrees
  Copy number: Unknown
Gene/Insert
  Gene/Insert name: mpx-mCherry
  Insert size (bp): 8700
  Cloning method: Restriction Enzyme
  Sequencing primers: 5′ n/a
Terms and licenses: Academic/Nonprofit Terms; Industry Terms: Not Available to Industry
Depositor comments: mpx is a promoter for neutrophil expression and was called zMPO in the associated publication
How to cite: tol2-mpx-mCherry was a gift from Anna Huttenlocher (Addgene plasmid # 29585 ; http://n2t.net/addgene:29585 ; RRID:Addgene_29585)
